Addgene plasmid #173204: pX330_ATP1A1_G7
Purpose: Expresses the ATP1A1 G7 sgRNA in combination with SpCas9 to target ATP1A1 intron 17.
Depositing lab: Yannick Doyon. Depositing organization: Universite Laval. Publication: Marker-free co-selection for successive rounds of prime editing in human cells. Levesque S, Mayorga D, Fiset JP, Goupil C, Duringer A, Loiselle A, Bouchard E, Agudelo D, Doyon Y. Nat Commun. 2022 Oct 7;13(1):5909. doi: 10.1038/s41467-022-33669-z. PubMed 36207338.
Backbone
  Vector backbone: pX330-U6-Chimeric_BB-CBh-hSpCas9
  Total vector size (bp): 8508
  Vector type: Mammalian Expression, CRISPR
Growth in bacteria
  Bacterial resistance: Ampicillin, 100 μg/mL
  Growth temperature: 37°C
  Growth strain: DH5alpha
  Copy number: High Copy
Gene/Insert
  Gene/Insert name: ATP1A1 G7 sgRNA + SpCas9
  gRNA/shRNA sequence: GTCACAGATCGATAGTAGTG
  Species: H. sapiens (human)
  Promoter: U6 promoter
  Cloning method: Restriction Enzyme; 5′ cloning site BbsI (destroyed during cloning); 3′ cloning site BbsI (destroyed during cloning)
  Sequencing primers: 5′ GAGGGCCTATTTCCCATGATT
Terms and licenses: Academic/Nonprofit Terms; Industry Terms: Not Available to Industry
Depositor comments: ATP1A1 G7 sgRNA target ATP1A1 intron 17 and this plasmid can be used to directly target a transgene to the ATP1A1 locus itselft, including the mTOR Signaling Indicator (TOSI) using ATP1A1_T804N_hPGK1_mScarlet-I-TOSI_Donor. This plasmid is derived from pX330-U6-Chimeric_BB-CBh-hSpCas9. Please visit https://doi.org/10.1101/2021.11.02.464583 for bioRxiv preprint.
How to cite: pX330_ATP1A1_G7 was a gift from Yannick Doyon (Addgene plasmid # 173204 ; http://n2t.net/addgene:173204 ; RRID:Addgene_173204)
