[The description below was written by a language model from this plasmid's Addgene catalogue record and pLannotate feature annotations shown in this document.]
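Description:
pX330_ATP1A1_G7 is a mammalian CRISPR expression plasmid derived from pX330-U6-Chimeric_BB-CBh-hSpCas9, delivering both a single guide RNA and Streptococcus pyogenes Cas9 from one vector. It is propagated in E. coli as a high-copy plasmid through a ColE1/pUC-type origin and selected with ampicillin via the β-lactamase gene. An f1 phage origin, a single annotated AAV2 ITR and short bom and rop fragments are also present as backbone remnants. The catalogue lists a total size of 8,508 bp, whereas the annotated sequence is a partial NGS assembly of 8,473 nt, so the feature table may be missing a small portion of the plasmid.

The guide cassette uses the human U6 RNA polymerase III promoter to transcribe the ATP1A1 G7 spacer fused to the SpCas9 gRNA scaffold. The spacer was inserted between the backbone's BbsI sites, which were destroyed during cloning. Downstream, SpCas9 is driven by the CBh promoter arrangement (CMV enhancer, chicken β-actin promoter fragment and a hybrid intron). The annotation software splits its coding sequence into contiguous N- and C-terminal portions, and it ends in a nucleoplasmin nuclear localization signal followed by the bovine growth hormone polyadenylation signal.

The guide directs Cas9 cleavage to intron 17 of the human ATP1A1 gene. According to the depositor, the plasmid can be used to target a transgene directly to the ATP1A1 locus when paired with a suitable donor, such as one carrying the ATP1A1 T804N change together with an hPGK1-driven mScarlet-I mTOR signalling indicator (TOSI). The associated work concerns marker-free co-selection for genome editing in human cells.
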