Features (pLannotate 1.2.2; 18 found; start..end, strand, type, name):
      1..241     +  promoter       U6 promoter: RNA polymerase III promoter for human U6 snRNA
    270..345     +  misc_RNA       gRNA scaffold: guide RNA scaffold for the Streptococcus pyogenes CRISPR/Cas9 system
    352..395     +  misc_RNA       gRNA scaffold (fragment): guide RNA scaffold for the Streptococcus pyogenes CRISPR/Cas9 system
    442..727     +  enhancer       CMV enhancer: human cytomegalovirus immediate early enhancer; contains an 18-bp deletion relative to the standard CMV enhancer
    830..972     +  promoter       chicken β-actin promoter (fragment): No description available
    973..1200    +  intron         hybrid intron: hybrid between chicken β-actin (CBA) and minute virus of mice (MMV) introns (Gray et al., 2011)
   1338..2939    +  CDS            Cas9(N): N-terminal portion of Streptococcus pyogenes Cas9 (Zetsche et al., 2015)
   2940..5438    +  CDS            Cas9(C): C-terminal portion of Streptococcus pyogenes Cas9 (Zetsche et al., 2015)
   5439..5486    +  CDS            nucleoplasmin NLS: bipartite nuclear localization signal from nucleoplasmin
   5520..5631    +  polyA_signal   bGH poly(A) signal: bovine growth hormone polyadenylation signal
   5736..5876    +  repeat_region  AAV2 ITR: inverted terminal repeat of adeno-associated virus serotype 2 inverted
   5881..5932    -  misc_feature   bom (fragment): basis of mobility region from pBR322
   5951..6406    +  rep_origin     f1 ori (sequence partly withheld): f1 bacteriophage origin of replication; arrow indicates direction of (+) strand synthesis
   6407..6456    -  misc_feature   bom (fragment): basis of mobility region from pBR322
   6558..6593    -  CDS            rop (fragment): Rop protein, which maintains plasmids at low copy number; rop
   6688..6792    +  promoter       AmpR promoter: bla
   6793..7653    +  CDS            AmpR: β-lactamase; bla; confers resistance to ampicillin, carbenicillin, and related antibiotics
   7824..8412    +  rep_origin     ori: high-copy-number ColE1/pMB1/pBR322/pUC origin of replication
>Addgene plasmid #173204 | pX330_ATP1A1_G7 | addgene full sequence | sequence record 339520 | Addgene Partial NGS Result
GAGGGCCTATTTCCCATGATTCCTTCATATTTGCATATACGATACAAGGCTGTTAGAGAGATAATTGGAA
TTAATTTGACTGTAAACACAAAGATATTAGTACAAAATACGTGACGTAGAAAGTAATAATTTCTTGGGTA
GTTTGCAGTTTTAAAATTATGTTTTAAAATGGACTATCATATGCTTACCGTAACTTGAAAGTATTTCGAT
TTCTTGGCTTTATATATCTTGTGGAAAGGACGAAACACCGTCACAGATCGATAGTAGTGGTTTTAGAGCT
AGAAATAGCAAGTTAAAATAAGGCTAGTCCGTTATCAACTTGAAAAAGTGGCACCGAGTCGGTGCTTTTT
TGTTTTAGAGCTAGAAATAGCAAGTTAAAATAAGGCTAGTCCGTTTTTAGCGCGTGCGCCAATTCTGCAG
ACAAATGGCTCTAGAGGTACCCGTTACATAACTTACGGTAAATGGCCCGCCTGGCTGACCGCCCAACGAC
CCCCGCCCATTGACGTCAATAGTAACGCCAATAGGGACTTTCCATTGACGTCAATGGGTGGAGTATTTAC
GGTAAACTGCCCACTTGGCAGTACATCAAGTGTATCATATGCCAAGTACGCCCCCTATTGACGTCAATGA
CGGTAAATGGCCCGCCTGGCATTGTGCCCAGTACATGACCTTATGGGACTTTCCTACTTGGCAGTACATC
TACGTATTAGTCATCGCTATTACCATGGTCGAGGTGAGCCCCACGTTCTGCTTCACTCTCCCCATCTCCC
CCCCCTCCCCACCCCCAATTTTGTATTTATTTATTTTTTAATTATTTTGTGCAGCGATGGGGGCGGGGGG
GGGGGGGGGCGGGGCGGGGCGAGGCGGAGAGGTGCGGCGGCAGCCAATCAGAGCGGCGCGCTCCGAAAGT
TTCCTTTTATGGCGAGGCGGCGGCGGCGGCGGCCCTATAAAAAGCGAAGCGCGCGGCGGGCGGGAGTCGC
TGCGCGCTGCCTTCGCCCCGTGCCCCGCTCCGCCGCCGCCTCGCGCCGCCCGCCCCGGCTCTGACTGACC
GCGTTACTCCCACAGGTGAGCGGGCGGGACGGCCCTTCTCCTCCGGGCTGTAATTAGCTGAGCAAGAGGT
AAGGGTTTAAGGGATGGTTGGTTGGTGGGGTATTAATGTTTAATTACCTGGAGCACCTGCCTGAAATCAC
TTTTTTTCAGGTTGGACCGGTGCCACCATGGACTATAAGGACCACGACGGAGACTACAAGGATCATGATA
TTGATTACAAAGACGATGACGATAAGATGGCCCCAAAGAAGAAGCGGAAGGTCGGTATCCACGGAGTCCC
AGCAGCCGACAAGAAGTACAGCATCGGCCTGGACATCGGCACCAACTCTGTGGGCTGGGCCGTGATCACC
GACGAGTACAAGGTGCCCAGCAAGAAATTCAAGGTGCTGGGCAACACCGACCGGCACAGCATCAAGAAGA
ACCTGATCGGAGCCCTGCTGTTCGACAGCGGCGAAACAGCCGAGGCCACCCGGCTGAAGAGAACCGCCAG
AAGAAGATACACCAGACGGAAGAACCGGATCTGCTATCTGCAAGAGATCTTCAGCAACGAGATGGCCAAG
GTGGACGACAGCTTCTTCCACAGACTGGAAGAGTCCTTCCTGGTGGAAGAGGATAAGAAGCACGAGCGGC
ACCCCATCTTCGGCAACATCGTGGACGAGGTGGCCTACCACGAGAAGTACCCCACCATCTACCACCTGAG
AAAGAAACTGGTGGACAGCACCGACAAGGCCGACCTGCGGCTGATCTATCTGGCCCTGGCCCACATGATC
AAGTTCCGGGGCCACTTCCTGATCGAGGGCGACCTGAACCCCGACAACAGCGACGTGGACAAGCTGTTCA
TCCAGCTGGTGCAGACCTACAACCAGCTGTTCGAGGAAAACCCCATCAACGCCAGCGGCGTGGACGCCAA
GGCCATCCTGTCTGCCAGACTGAGCAAGAGCAGACGGCTGGAAAATCTGATCGCCCAGCTGCCCGGCGAG
AAGAAGAATGGCCTGTTCGGAAACCTGATTGCCCTGAGCCTGGGCCTGACCCCCAACTTCAAGAGCAACT
TCGACCTGGCCGAGGATGCCAAACTGCAGCTGAGCAAGGACACCTACGACGACGACCTGGACAACCTGCT
GGCCCAGATCGGCGACCAGTACGCCGACCTGTTTCTGGCCGCCAAGAACCTGTCCGACGCCATCCTGCTG
AGCGACATCCTGAGAGTGAACACCGAGATCACCAAGGCCCCCCTGAGCGCCTCTATGATCAAGAGATACG
ACGAGCACCACCAGGACCTGACCCTGCTGAAAGCTCTCGTGCGGCAGCAGCTGCCTGAGAAGTACAAAGA
GATTTTCTTCGACCAGAGCAAGAACGGCTACGCCGGCTACATTGACGGCGGAGCCAGCCAGGAAGAGTTC
TACAAGTTCATCAAGCCCATCCTGGAAAAGATGGACGGCACCGAGGAACTGCTCGTGAAGCTGAACAGAG
AGGACCTGCTGCGGAAGCAGCGGACCTTCGACAACGGCAGCATCCCCCACCAGATCCACCTGGGAGAGCT
GCACGCCATTCTGCGGCGGCAGGAAGATTTTTACCCATTCCTGAAGGACAACCGGGAAAAGATCGAGAAG
ATCCTGACCTTCCGCATCCCCTACTACGTGGGCCCTCTGGCCAGGGGAAACAGCAGATTCGCCTGGATGA
CCAGAAAGAGCGAGGAAACCATCACCCCCTGGAACTTCGAGGAAGTGGTGGACAAGGGCGCTTCCGCCCA
GAGCTTCATCGAGCGGATGACCAACTTCGATAAGAACCTGCCCAACGAGAAGGTGCTGCCCAAGCACAGC
CTGCTGTACGAGTACTTCACCGTGTATAACGAGCTGACCAAAGTGAAATACGTGACCGAGGGAATGAGAA
AGCCCGCCTTCCTGAGCGGCGAGCAGAAAAAGGCCATCGTGGACCTGCTGTTCAAGACCAACCGGAAAGT
GACCGTGAAGCAGCTGAAAGAGGACTACTTCAAGAAAATCGAGTGCTTCGACTCCGTGGAAATCTCCGGC
GTGGAAGATCGGTTCAACGCCTCCCTGGGCACATACCACGATCTGCTGAAAATTATCAAGGACAAGGACT
TCCTGGACAATGAGGAAAACGAGGACATTCTGGAAGATATCGTGCTGACCCTGACACTGTTTGAGGACAG
AGAGATGATCGAGGAACGGCTGAAAACCTATGCCCACCTGTTCGACGACAAAGTGATGAAGCAGCTGAAG
CGGCGGAGATACACCGGCTGGGGCAGGCTGAGCCGGAAGCTGATCAACGGCATCCGGGACAAGCAGTCCG
GCAAGACAATCCTGGATTTCCTGAAGTCCGACGGCTTCGCCAACAGAAACTTCATGCAGCTGATCCACGA
CGACAGCCTGACCTTTAAAGAGGACATCCAGAAAGCCCAGGTGTCCGGCCAGGGCGATAGCCTGCACGAG
CACATTGCCAATCTGGCCGGCAGCCCCGCCATTAAGAAGGGCATCCTGCAGACAGTGAAGGTGGTGGACG
AGCTCGTGAAAGTGATGGGCCGGCACAAGCCCGAGAACATCGTGATCGAAATGGCCAGAGAGAACCAGAC
CACCCAGAAGGGACAGAAGAACAGCCGCGAGAGAATGAAGCGGATCGAAGAGGGCATCAAAGAGCTGGGC
AGCCAGATCCTGAAAGAACACCCCGTGGAAAACACCCAGCTGCAGAACGAGAAGCTGTACCTGTACTACC
TGCAGAATGGGCGGGATATGTACGTGGACCAGGAACTGGACATCAACCGGCTGTCCGACTACGATGTGGA
CCATATCGTGCCTCAGAGCTTTCTGAAGGACGACTCCATCGACAACAAGGTGCTGACCAGAAGCGACAAG
AACCGGGGCAAGAGCGACAACGTGCCCTCCGAAGAGGTCGTGAAGAAGATGAAGAACTACTGGCGGCAGC
TGCTGAACGCCAAGCTGATTACCCAGAGAAAGTTCGACAATCTGACCAAGGCCGAGAGAGGCGGCCTGAG
CGAACTGGATAAGGCCGGCTTCATCAAGAGACAGCTGGTGGAAACCCGGCAGATCACAAAGCACGTGGCA
CAGATCCTGGACTCCCGGATGAACACTAAGTACGACGAGAATGACAAGCTGATCCGGGAAGTGAAAGTGA
TCACCCTGAAGTCCAAGCTGGTGTCCGATTTCCGGAAGGATTTCCAGTTTTACAAAGTGCGCGAGATCAA
CAACTACCACCACGCCCACGACGCCTACCTGAACGCCGTCGTGGGAACCGCCCTGATCAAAAAGTACCCT
AAGCTGGAAAGCGAGTTCGTGTACGGCGACTACAAGGTGTACGACGTGCGGAAGATGATCGCCAAGAGCG
AGCAGGAAATCGGCAAGGCTACCGCCAAGTACTTCTTCTACAGCAACATCATGAACTTTTTCAAGACCGA
GATTACCCTGGCCAACGGCGAGATCCGGAAGCGGCCTCTGATCGAGACAAACGGCGAAACCGGGGAGATC
GTGTGGGATAAGGGCCGGGATTTTGCCACCGTGCGGAAAGTGCTGAGCATGCCCCAAGTGAATATCGTGA
AAAAGACCGAGGTGCAGACAGGCGGCTTCAGCAAAGAGTCTATCCTGCCCAAGAGGAACAGCGATAAGCT
GATCGCCAGAAAGAAGGACTGGGACCCTAAGAAGTACGGCGGCTTCGACAGCCCCACCGTGGCCTATTCT
GTGCTGGTGGTGGCCAAAGTGGAAAAGGGCAAGTCCAAGAAACTGAAGAGTGTGAAAGAGCTGCTGGGGA
TCACCATCATGGAAAGAAGCAGCTTCGAGAAGAATCCCATCGACTTTCTGGAAGCCAAGGGCTACAAAGA
AGTGAAAAAGGACCTGATCATCAAGCTGCCTAAGTACTCCCTGTTCGAGCTGGAAAACGGCCGGAAGAGA
ATGCTGGCCTCTGCCGGCGAACTGCAGAAGGGAAACGAACTGGCCCTGCCCTCCAAATATGTGAACTTCC
TGTACCTGGCCAGCCACTATGAGAAGCTGAAGGGCTCCCCCGAGGATAATGAGCAGAAACAGCTGTTTGT
GGAACAGCACAAGCACTACCTGGACGAGATCATCGAGCAGATCAGCGAGTTCTCCAAGAGAGTGATCCTG
GCCGACGCTAATCTGGACAAAGTGCTGTCCGCCTACAACAAGCACCGGGATAAGCCCATCAGAGAGCAGG
CCGAGAATATCATCCACCTGTTTACCCTGACCAATCTGGGAGCCCCTGCCGCCTTCAAGTACTTTGACAC
CACCATCGACCGGAAGAGGTACACCAGCACCAAAGAGGTGCTGGACGCCACCCTGATCCACCAGAGCATC
ACCGGCCTGTACGAGACACGGATCGACCTGTCTCAGCTGGGAGGCGACAAAAGGCCGGCGGCCACGAAAA
AGGCCGGCCAGGCAAAAAAGAAAAAGTAAGAATTCCTAGAGCTCGCTGATCAGCCTCGACTGTGCCTTCT
AGTTGCCAGCCATCTGTTGTTTGCCCCTCCCCCGTGCCTTCCTTGACCCTGGAAGGTGCCACTCCCACTG
TCCTTTCCTAATAAAATGAGGAAATTGCATCGCATTGTCTGAGTAGGTGTCATTCTATTCTGGGGGGTGG
GGTGGGGCAGGACAGCAAGGGGGAGGATTGGGAAGAGAATAGCAGGCATGCTGGGGAGCGGCCGCAGGAA
CCCCTAGTGATGGAGTTGGCCACTCCCTCTCTGCGCGCTCGCTCGCTCACTGAGGCCGGGCGACCAAAGG
TCGCCCGACGCCCGGGCTTTGCCCGGGCGGCCTCAGTGAGCGAGCGAGCGCGCAGCTGCCTGCAGGGGCG
CCTGATGCGGTATTTTCTCCTTACGCATCTGTGCGGTATTTCACACCGCATA
[95 nt withheld, positions 5933-6027]
T
[46 nt withheld, positions 6029-6074]
C
[141 nt withheld, positions 6076-6216]
CCTTTGACGTTGGAGTCCACGTTCTTT
[37 nt withheld, positions 6244-6280]
ACTCTATCTCGGGCTATTCTTTTGATTTATAAGGGATTTTGCCGATTTCGGTCTATTGGTTAAAAAATGA
GCTGATTTAACAAAAATTTAACGCGAATTTTAACAAAATATTAACGTTTACAATTTTATGGTGCACTCTC
AGTACAATCTGCTCTGATGCCGCATAGTTAAGCCAGCCCCGACACCCGCCAACACCCGCTGACGCGCCCT
GACGGGCTTGTCTGCTCCCGGCATCCGCTTACAGACAAGCTGTGACCGTCTCCGGGAGCTGCATGTGTCA
GAGGTTTTCACCGTCATCACCGAAACGCGCGAGACGAAAGGGCCTCGTGATACGCCTATTTTTATAGGTT
AATGTCATGATAATAATGGTTTCTTAGACGTCAGGTGGCACTTTTCGGGGAAATGTGCGCGGAACCCCTA
TTTGTTTATTTTTCTAAATACATTCAAATATGTATCCGCTCATGAGACAATAACCCTGATAAATGCTTCA
ATAATATTGAAAAAGGAAGAGTATGAGTATTCAACATTTCCGTGTCGCCCTTATTCCCTTTTTTGCGGCA
TTTTGCCTTCCTGTTTTTGCTCACCCAGAAACGCTGGTGAAAGTAAAAGATGCTGAAGATCAGTTGGGTG
CACGAGTGGGTTACATCGAACTGGATCTCAACAGCGGTAAGATCCTTGAGAGTTTTCGCCCCGAAGAACG
TTTTCCAATGATGAGCACTTTTAAAGTTCTGCTATGTGGCGCGGTATTATCCCGTATTGACGCCGGGCAA
GAGCAACTCGGTCGCCGCATACACTATTCTCAGAATGACTTGGTTGAGTACTCACCAGTCACAGAAAAGC
ATCTTACGGATGGCATGACAGTAAGAGAATTATGCAGTGCTGCCATAACCATGAGTGATAACACTGCGGC
CAACTTACTTCTGACAACGATCGGAGGACCGAAGGAGCTAACCGCTTTTTTGCACAACATGGGGGATCAT
GTAACTCGCCTTGATCGTTGGGAACCGGAGCTGAATGAAGCCATACCAAACGACGAGCGTGACACCACGA
TGCCTGTAGCAATGGCAACAACGTTGCGCAAACTATTAACTGGCGAACTACTTACTCTAGCTTCCCGGCA
ACAATTAATAGACTGGATGGAGGCGGATAAAGTTGCAGGACCACTTCTGCGCTCGGCCCTTCCGGCTGGC
TGGTTTATTGCTGATAAATCTGGAGCCGGTGAGCGTGGAAGCCGCGGTATCATTGCAGCACTGGGGCCAG
ATGGTAAGCCCTCCCGTATCGTAGTTATCTACACGACGGGGAGTCAGGCAACTATGGATGAACGAAATAG
ACAGATCGCTGAGATAGGTGCCTCACTGATTAAGCATTGGTAACTGTCAGACCAAGTTTACTCATATATA
CTTTAGATTGATTTAAAACTTCATTTTTAATTTAAAAGGATCTAGGTGAAGATCCTTTTTGATAATCTCA
TGACCAAAATCCCTTAACGTGAGTTTTCGTTCCACTGAGCGTCAGACCCCGTAGAAAAGATCAAAGGATC
TTCTTGAGATCCTTTTTTTCTGCGCGTAATCTGCTGCTTGCAAACAAAAAAACCACCGCTACCAGCGGTG
GTTTGTTTGCCGGATCAAGAGCTACCAACTCTTTTTCCGAAGGTAACTGGCTTCAGCAGAGCGCAGATAC
CAAATACTGTTCTTCTAGTGTAGCCGTAGTTAGGCCACCACTTCAAGAACTCTGTAGCACCGCCTACATA
CCTCGCTCTGCTAATCCTGTTACCAGTGGCTGCTGCCAGTGGCGATAAGTCGTGTCTTACCGGGTTGGAC
TCAAGACGATAGTTACCGGATAAGGCGCAGCGGTCGGGCTGAACGGGGGGTTCGTGCACACAGCCCAGCT
TGGAGCGAACGACCTACACCGAACTGAGATACCTACAGCGTGAGCTATGAGAAAGCGCCACGCTTCCCGA
AGGGAGAAAGGCGGACAGGTATCCGGTAAGCGGCAGGGTCGGAACAGGAGAGCGCACGAGGGAGCTTCCA
GGGGGAAACGCCTGGTATCTTTATAGTCCTGTCGGGTTTCGCCACCTCTGACTTGAGCGTCGATTTTTGT
GATGCTCGTCAGGGGGGCGGAGCCTATGGAAAAACGCCAGCAACGCGGCCTTTTTACGGTTCCTGGCCTT
TTGCTGGCCTTTTGCTCACATGT
